>Addgene plasmid #1776 | pZIP SV 776-1 | addgene full sequence | sequence record 148563 | Addgene NGS result
ATGGGGGGAATTGCCGCTGGAATAGGAACAGGGACTACTGCTCTAATGGCCACTCAGCAATTCCAGCAGC
TCCAAGCCGCAGTACAGGATGATCTCAGGGAGGTTGAAAAATCAATCTCTAACCTAGAAAAGTCTCTCAC
TTCCCTGTCTGAAGTTGTCCTACAGAATCGAAGGGGCCTAGACTTGTTATTTCTAAAAGAAGGAGGGCTG
TGTGCTGCTCTAAAAGAAGAATGTTGCTTCTATGCGGACCACACAGGACTAGTGAGAGACAGCATGGCCA
AATTGAGAGAGAGGCTTAATCAGAGACAGAAACTGTTTGAGTCAACTCAAGGATGGTTTGAGGGACTGTT
TAACAGATCCCCTTGGTTTACCACCTTGATATCTACCATTATGGGACCCCTCATTGTACTCCTAATGATT
TTGCTCTTCGGACCCTGCATTCTTAATCGATTAGTCCAATTTGTTAAAGACAGGATATCAGTGGTCCAGG
CTCTAGTTTTGACTCAACAATATCACCAGCTGAAGCCTATAGAGTACGAGCCATAGATAAAATAAAAGAT
TTTATTTAGTCTCCAGAAAAAGGGGGGAATGAAAGACCCCACCTGTAGGTTTGGCAAGCTAGCTTAAGTA
ACGCCATTTTGCAAGGCATGGAAAAATACATAACTGAGAATAGAAAAGTTCAGATCAAGGTCAGGAACAG
ATGGAACAGCTGAATATGGGCCAAACAGGATATCTGTGGTAAGCAGTTCCTGCCCCGGCTCAGGGCCAAG
AACAGATGGTCCCCAGATGCGGTCCAGCCCTCAGCAGTTTCTAGAGAACCATCAGATGTTTCCAGGGTGC
CCCAAGGACCTGAAATGACCCTGTGCCTTATTTGAACTAACCAATCAGTTCGCTTCTCGCTTCTGTTCGC
GCGCTTCTGCTCCCCGAGCTCAATAAAAGAGCCCACAACCCCTCACTCGGGGCGCCAGTCCTCCGATTGA
CTGAGTCGCCCGGGTACCCGTGTATCCAATAAACCCTCTTGCAGTTGCATCCGACTTGTGGTCTCGCTGT
TCCTTGGGAGGGTCTCCTCTGAGTGATTGACTACCCGTCAGCGGGGGTCTTTCACATGCAGCATGTATCA
AAATTAATTTGGTTTTTTTTCTTAAGTATTTACATTAAATGGCCATAGTACTTAAAGTTACATTGGCTTC
CTTGAAATAAACATGGAGTATTCAGAATGTGTCATAAATATTTCTAATTTTAAGATAGTATCTCCATTGG
CTTTCTACTTTTTCTTTTATTTTTTTTTGTCCTCTGTCTTCCATTTGTTGTTGTTGTTGTTTGTTTGTTT
GTTTGTTGGTTGGTTGGTTAATTTTTTTTTAAAGATCCTACACTATAGTTCAAGCTAGACTATTAGCTAC
TCTGTAACCCAGGGTGACCTTGAAGTCATGGGTAGCCTGCTGTTTTAGCCTTCCCACATCTAAGATTACA
GGTATGAGCTATCATTTTTGGTATATTGATTGATTGATTGATTGATGTGTGTGTGTGTGATTGTGTTTGT
GTGTGTGATTGTGTATATGTGTGTATGGTTGTGTGTGATTGTGTGTATGTATGTTTGTGTGTGATTGTGT
GTGTGTGATTGTGCATGTGTGTGTGTGTGATTGTGTTTATGTGTATGATTGTGTGTGTGTGTGTGTGTGT
GTGTGTGTGTGTGTGTGTGTGTGTGTTGTGTATATATATTTATGGTAGTGAGAGGCAACGCTCCGGCTCA
GGTGTCAGGTTGGTTTTTGAGACAGAGTCTTTCACTTAGCTTGGAATTCTTGAAGACGAAAGGGCCTCGT
GATACGCCTATTTTTATAGGTTAATGTCATGATAATAATGGTTTCTTAGACGTCAGGTGGCACTTTTCGG
GGAAATGTGCGCGGAACCCCTATTTGTTTATTTTTCTAAATACATTCAAATATGTATCCGCTCATGAGAC
AATAACCCTGATAAATGCTTCAATAATATTGAAAAAGGAAGAGTATGAGTATTCAACATTTCCGTGTCGC
CCTTATTCCCTTTTTTGCGGCATTTTGCCTTCCTGTTTTTGCTCACCCAGAAACGCTGGTGAAAGTAAAA
GATGCTGAAGATCAGTTGGGTGCACGAGTGGGTTACATCGAACTGGATCTCAACAGCGGTAAGATCCTTG
AGAGTTTTCGCCCCGAAGAACGTTTTCCAATGATGAGCACTTTTAAAGTTCTGCTATGTGGCGCGGTATT
ATCCCGTGTTGACGCCGGGCAAGAGCAACTCGGTCGCCGCATACACTATTCTCAGAATGACTTGGTTGAG
TACTCACCAGTCACAGAAAAGCATCTTACGGATGGCATGACAGTAAGAGAATTATGCAGTGCTGCCATAA
CCATGAGTGATAACACTGCGGCCAACTTACTTCTGACAACGATCGGAGGACCGAAGGAGCTAACCGCTTT
TTTGCACAACATGGGGGATCATGTAACTCGCCTTGATCGTTGGGAACCGGAGCTGAATGAAGCCATACCA
AACGACGAGCGTGACACCACGATGCCTGCAGCAATGGCAACAACGTTGCGCAAACTATTAACTGGCGAAC
TACTTACTCTAGCTTCCCGGCAACAATTAATAGACTGGATGGAGGCGGATAAAGTTGCAGGACCACTTCT
GCGCTCGGCCCTTCCGGCTGGCTGGTTTATTGCTGATAAATCTGGAGCCGGTGAGCGTGGGTCTCGCGGT
ATCATTGCAGCACTGGGGCCAGATGGTAAGCCCTCCCGTATCGTAGTTATCTACACGACGGGGAGTCAGG
CAACTATGGATGAACGAAATAGACAGATCGCTGAGATAGGTGCCTCACTGATTAAGCATTGGTAACTGTC
AGACCAAGTTTACTCATATATACTTTAGATTGATTTAAAACTTCATTTTTAATTTAAAAGGATCTAGGTG
AAGATCCTTTTTGATAATCTCATGACCAAAATCCCTTAACGTGAGTTTTCGTTCCACTGAGCGTCAGACC
CCGTAGAAAAGATCAAAGGATCTTCTTGAGATCCTTTTTTTCTGCGCGTAATCTGCTGCTTGCAAACAAA
AAAACCACCGCTACCAGCGGTGGTTTGTTTGCCGGATCAAGAGCTACCAACTCTTTTTCCGAAGGTAACT
GGCTTCAGCAGAGCGCAGATACCAAATACTGTCCTTCTAGTGTAGCCGTAGTTAGGCCACCACTTCAAGA
ACTCTGTAGCACCGCCTACATACCTCGCTCTGCTAATCCTGTTACCAGTGGCTGCTGCCAGTGGCGATAA
GTCGTGTCTTACCGGGTTGGACTCAAGACGATAGTTACCGGATAAGGCGCAGCGGTCGGGCTGAACGGGG
GGTTCGTGCACACAGCCCAGCTTGGAGCGAACGACCTACACCGAACTGAGATACCTACAGCGTGAGCTAT
GAGAAAGCGCCACGCTTCCCGAAGGGAGAAAGGCGGACAGGTATCCGGTAAGCGGCAGGGTCGGAACAGG
AGAGCGCACGAGGGAGCTTCCAGGGGGAAACGCCTGGTATCTTTATAGTCCTGTCGGGTTTCGCCACCTC
TGACTTGAGCGTCGATTTTTGTGATGCTCGTCAGGGGGGCGGAGCCTATGGAAAAACGCCAGCAACGCGG
CCTTTTTACGGTTCCTGGCCTTTTGCTGGCCTTTTGCTCACATGTTCTTTCCTGCGTTATCCCCTGATTC
TGTGGATAACCGTATTACCGCCTTTGAGTGAGCTGATACCGCTCGCCGCAGCCGAACGACCGAGCGCAGC
GAGTCAGTGAGCGAGGAAGCGGAAGAGCGCCTGATGCGGTATTTTCTCCTTACGCATCTGTGCGGTATTT
CACACCGCATATGGTGCACTCTCAGTACAATCTGCTCTGATGCCGCATAGTTAAGCCAGTATACACTCCG
CTATCGCTACGTGACTGGGTCATGGCTGCGCCCCGACACCCGCCAACACCCGCTGACGCGCCCTGACGGG
CTTGTCTGCTCCCGGCATCCGCTTACAGACAAGCTGTGACCGTCTCCGGGAGCTGCATGTGTCAGAGGTT
TTCACCGTCATCACCGAAACGCGCGAGGCAGCTGCGGTAAAGCTCATCAGCGTGGTCGTGAAGCGATTCA
CAGATGTCTGCCTGTTCATCCGCGTCCAGCTCGTTGAGTTTCTCCAGAAGCGTTAATGTCTGGCTTCTGA
TAAAGCGGGCCATGTTAAGGGCGGTTTTTTCCTGTTTGGTCACTGATGCCTCCGTGTAAGGGGGATTTCT
GTTCATGGGGGTAATGATACCGATGAAACGAGAGAGGATGCTCACGATACGGGTTACTGATGATGAACAT
GCCCGGTTACTGGAACGTTGTGAGGGTAAACAACTGGCGGTATGGATGCGGCGGGACCAGAGAAAAATCA
CTCAGGGTCAATGCCAGCGCTTCGTTAATACAGATGTAGGTGTTCCACAGGGTAGCCAGCAGCATCCTGC
GATGCAGATCCGGAACATAATGGTGCAGGGCGCTGACTTCCGCGTTTCCAGACTTTACGAAACACGGAAA
CCGAAGACCATTCATGTTGTTGCTCAGGTCGCAGACGTTTTGCAGCAGCAGTCGCTTCACGTTCGCTCGC
GTATCGGTGATTCATTCTGCTAACCAGTAAGGCAACCCCGCCAGCCTAGCCGGGTCCTCAACGACAGGAG
CACGATCATGCGCACCCGTGGCCAGGACCCAACGCTGCCCGAGATGCGCCGCGTGCGGCTGCTGGAGATG
GCGGACGCGATGGATATGTTCTGCCAAGGGTTGGTTTGCGCATTCACAGTTCTCCGCAAGAATTGATTGG
CTCCAATTCTTGGAGTGGTGAATCCGTTAGCGAGGTGCCGCCGGCTTCCATTCAGGTCGAGGTGGCCCGG
CTCCATGCACCGCGACGCAACGCGGGGAGGCAGACAAGGTATAGGGCGGCGCCTACAATCCATGCCAACC
CGTTCCATGTGCTCGCCGAGGCGGCATAAATCGCCGTGACGATCAGCGGTCCAATGATCGAAGTTAGGCT
GGTAAGAGCCGCGAGCGATCCTTGAAGCTGTCCCTGATGGTCGTCATCTACCTGCCTGGACAGCATGGCC
TGCAACGCGGGCATCCCGATGCCGCCGGAAGCGAGAAGAATCATAATGGGGAAGGCCATCCAGCCTCGCG
TCGCGAACGCCAGCAAGACGTAGCCCAGCGCGTCGGCCGCCATGCCGGCGATAATGGCCTGCTTCTCGCC
GAAACGTTTGGTGGCGGGACCAGTGACGAAGGCTTGAGCGAGGGCGTGCAAGATTCCGAATACCGCAAGC
GACAGGCCGATCATCGTCGCGCTCCAGCGAAAGCGGTCCTCGCCGAAAATGACCCAGAGCGCTGCCGGCA
CCTGTCCTACGAGTTGCATGATAAAGAAGACAGTCATAAGTGCGGCGACGATAGTCATGCCCCGCGCCCA
CCGGAAGGAGCTGACTGGGTTGAAGGCTCTCAAGGGCATCGGTCGACGCTCTCCCTTATGCGACTCCTGC
ATTAGGAAGCAGCCCAGTAGTAGGTTGAGGCCGTTGAGCACCGCCGCCGCAAGGAATGGTGCATGCAAGG
AGATGGCGCCCAACAGTCCCCCGGCCACGGGGCCTGCCACCATACCCACGCCGAAACAAGCGCTCATGAG
CCCGAAGTGGCGAGCCCGATCTTCCCCATCGGTGATGTCGGCGATATAGGCGCCAGCAACCGCACCTGTG
GCGCCGGTGATGCCGGCCACGATGCGTCCGGCGTAGAGGATCGATCCACAGGACGGGTGTGGTCGCCATG
ATCGCGTAGTCGATAGTGGCTCCAAGTAGCGAAGCGAGCAGGACTGGGCGGCGGCCAAAGCGGTCGGACA
GTGCTCCGAGAACGGGTGCGCATAGAAATTGCATCAACGCATATAGCGCTAGCAGCACGCCATAGTGACT
GGCGATGCTGTCGGAATGGACGATATCCCGCAAGAGGCCCGGCAGTACCGGCATAACCAAGCCTATGCCT
ACAGCATCCAGGGTGACGGTGCCGAGGATGACGATGAGCGCATTGTTAGATTTCATACACGGTGCCTGAC
TGCGTTAGCAATTTAACTGTGATAAACTACCGCATTAAAGCTTTGCTCTTAGGAGTTTCCTAATACATCC
CAAACTCAAATATATAAAGCATTTGACTTGTTCTATGCCCTAGGGGGCGGGGGGAAGCTAAGCCAGCTTT
TTTTAACATTTAAAATGTTAATTCCATTTTAAATGCACAGATGTTTTTATTTCATAAGGGTTTCAATGTG
CATGAATGCTGCAATATTCCTGTTACCAAAGCTAGTATAAATAAAAATAGATAAACGTGGAAATTACTTA
GAGTTTCTGTCATTAACGTTTCCTTCCTCAGTTGACAACATAAATGCGCTGCTGAGAAGCCAGTTTGCAT
CTGTCAGGATCAATTTCCCATTATGCCAGTCATATTAATTACTAGTCAATTAGTTGATTTTTATTTTTGA
CATATACATGTGAAAGACCCCACCTGTAGGTTTGGCAAGCTAGCTTAAGTAACGCCATTTTGCAAGGCAT
GGAAAAATACATAACTGAGAATAGAAAAGTTCAGATCAAGGTCAGGAACAGATGGAACAGCTGAATATGG
GCCAAACAGGATATCTGTGGTAAGCAGTTCCTGCCCCGGCTCAGGGCCAAGAACAGATGGAACAGCTGAA
TATGGGCCAAACAGGATATCTGTGGTAAGCAGTTCCTGCCCCGGCTCAGGGCCAAGAACAGATGGTCCCC
AGATGCGGTCCAGCCCTCAGCAGTTTCTAGAGAACCATCAGATGTTTCCAGGGTGCCCCAAGGACCTGAA
ATGACCCTGTGCCTTATTTGAACTAACCAATCAGTTCGCTTCTCGCTTCTGTTCGCGCGCTTCTGCTCCC
CGAGCTCAATAAAAGAGCCCACAACCCCTCACTCGGGGCGCCAGTCCTCCGATTGACTGAGTCGCCCGGG
TACCCGTGTATCCAATAAACCCTCTTGCAGTTGCATCCGACTTGTGGTCTCGCTGTTCCTTGGGAGGGTC
TCCTCTGAGTGATTGACTACCCGTCAGCGGGGGTCTTTCATTTGGGGGCTCGTCCGGGATCGGGAGACCC
CTGCCCAGGGACCACCGACCCACCACCGGGAGGTAAGCTGGCCAGCAACTTATCTGTGTCTGTCCGATTG
TCTAGTGTCTATGACTGATTTTATGCGCCTGCGTCGGTACTAGTTAGCTAACTAGCTCTGTATCTGGCGG
ACCCGTGGTGGAACTGACGAGTTCGGAACACCCGGCCGCAACCCTGGGAGACGTCCCAGGGACTTCGGGG
GCCGTTTTTGTGGCCCGACCTGAGTCCAAAAATCCCGATCGTTTTGGACTCTTTGGTGCACCCCCCTTAG
AGGAGGGATATGTGGTTCTGGTAGGAGACGAGAACCTAAAACAGTTCCCGCCTCCGTCTGAATTTTTGCT
TTCGGTTTGGGACCGAAGCCGCGCCGCGCGTCTTGTCTGCCAGATCCCGGATCCGCGGCCTCTGAGCTAT
TCCAGAAGTAGTGAGGAGGCTTTTTTGGAGGCCTAGGCTTTTGCAAAAAGCTTTGCAAAGATGGATAAAG
TTTTAAACAGAGAGGAATCTTTGCAGCTAATGGACCTTCTAGGTCTTGAAAGGAGTGCCTGGGGGAATAT
TCCTCTGATGAGAAAGGCATATTTAAAAAAATGCAAGGAGTTTCATCCTGATAAAGGAGGAGATGAAGAA
AAAATGAAGAAAATGAATACTCTGTACAAGAAAATGGAAGATGGAGTAAAATATGCTCATCAACCTGACT
TTGGAGGCTTCTGGGATGCAACTGAGGTATTTGCTTCTTCCTTAAATCCTGGTGTTGATGCAATGTACTG
CAAACAATGGCCTGAGTGTGCAAAGAAAATGTCTGCTAACTGCATATGCTTGCTGTGCTTACTGAGGATG
AAGCATGAAAATAGAAAATTATACAGGAAAGATCCACTTGTGTGGGTTGATTGCTACTGCTTCGATTGCT
TTAGAATGTGGTTTGGACTTGATCTTTGTGAAGGAACCTTACTTCTGTGGTGTGACATAATTGGACAAAC
TACCTACAGAGATTTAAAGCTCTAAGGTAAATATAAAATTTTTAAGTGTATAATGTGTTAAACTACTGAT
TCTAATTGTTTGTGTATTTTAGATTCCAACCTATGGAACTGATGAATGGGAGCAGTGGTGGAATGCCTTT
AATGAGGAAAACCTGTTTTGCTCAGAAGAAATGCCATCTAGTGATGATGAGGCTACTGCTGACTCTCAAC
ATTCTACTCCTCCAAAAAAGAAGAGAAAGGTAGAAGACCCCAAGGACTTTCCTTCAGAATTGCTAAGTTT
TTTGAGTCATGCTGTGTTTAGTAATAGAACTCTTGCTTGCTTTGCTATTTACACCACAAAGGAAAAAGCT
GCACTGCTATACAAGAAAATTATGGAAAAATATTCTGTAACCTTTATAAGTAGGCATAACAGTTATAATC
ATAACATACTGTTTTTTCTTACTCCACACAGGCATAGAGTGTCTGCTATTAATAACTATGCTCAAAAATT
GTGTACCTTTAGCTTTTTAATTTGTAAAGGGGTTAATAAGGAATATTTGATGTATAGTGCCTTGACTAGA
GATCCATTTTCTGTTATTGAGGAAAGTTTGCCAGGTGGGTTAAAGGAGCATGATTTTAATCCAGAAGAAG
CAGAGGAAACTAAACAAGTGTCCTGGAAGCTTGTAACAGAGTATGCAATGGAAACAAAATGTGATGATGT
GTTGTTATTGCTTGGGATGTACTTGGAATTTCAGTACAGTTTTGAAATGTGTTTAAAATGTATTAAAAAA
GAACAGCCCAGCCACTATAAGTACCATGAAAAGCATTATGCAAATGCTGCTATATTTGCTGACAGCAAAA
ACCAAAAAACCATATGCCAACAGGCTGTTGATACTGTTTTAGCTAAAAAGCGGGTTGATAGCCTACAATT
AACTAGAGAACAAATGTTAACAAACAGATTTAATGATCTTTTGGATAGGATGGATATAATGTTTGGTTCT
ACAGGCTCTGCTGACATAGAAGAATGGATGGCTGGAGTTGCTTGGCTACACTGTTTGTTGCCCAAAATGG
ATTCAGTGGTGTATGACTTTTTAAAATGCATGGTGTACAACATTCCTAAAAAAAGATACTGGCTGTTTAA
AGGACCAATTGATAGTGGTAAAACTACATTAGCAGCTGCTTTGCTTGAATTATGTGGGGGGAAAGCTTTA
AATGTTAATTTGCCCTTGGACAGGCTGAACTTTGAGCTAGGAGTAGCTATTGACCAGTTTTTAGTAGTTT
TTGAGGATGTAAAGGGCACTGGAGGGGAGTCCAGAGATTTGCCTTCAGGTCAGGGAATTAATAACCTGGA
CAATTTAAGGGATTATTTGGATGGCAGTGTTAAGGTAAACTTAGAAAAGAAACACCTAAATAAAAGAACT
CAAATATTTCCCCCTGGAATAGTCACCATGAATGAGTACAGTGTGCCTAAAACACTGCAGGCCAGATTTG
TAAAACAAATAGATTTTAGGCCCAAAGATTATTTAAAGCATTGCCTGGAACGCAGTGAGTTTTTGTTAGA
AAAGAGAATAATTCAAAGTGGCATTGCTTTGCTTCTTATGTTAATTTGGTACAGACCTGTGGCTGAGTTT
GCTCAAAGTATTCAGAGCAGAATTGTGGAGTGGAAAGAGAGATTGGACAAAGAGTTTAGTTTGTCAGTGT
ATCAAAAAATGAAGTTTAATGTGGCTATGGGAATTGGAGTTTTAGATTGGCTAAGAAACAGTGATGATGA
TGATGAAGACAGCCAGGAAAATGCTGATAAAAATGAAGATGGTGGGGAGAAGAACATGGAAGACTCAGGG
CATGAAACAGGCATTGATTCACAGTCCCAAGGCTCATTTCAGGCCCCTCAGTCCTCACAGTCTGTTCATG
ATCATAATCAGCCATACCACATTTGTAGAGGTTTTACTTGCTTTAAAAAACCTCCCACACCTCCCCCTGA
ACCTGAAACATAAAATGAATGCAATTGTTGTTGTTGGATCCGGGATCTTATATGGGGCACCCCCGCCCCT
TGTAAACTTCCCTGACCCTGACATGACAAGAGTTACTAACAGCCCCTCTCTCCAAGCTCACTTACAGGCT
CTCTACTTAGTCCAGCACGAAGTCTGGAGACCTCTGGCGGCAGCCTACCAAGAACAACTGGACCGACCGG
TGGTACCTCACCCTTACCGAGTCGGCGACACAGTGTGGGTCCGCCGACACCAGACTAAGAACCTAGAACC
TCGCTGGAAAGGACCTTACACAGTCCTGCTGACCACCCCCACCGCCCTCAAAGTAGACGGCATCGCAGCT
TGGATACACGCCGCCCACGTGAAGGCTGCCGACCCCGGGGGTGGACCATCCTCTAGCCTCGAGGAGCTTC
ACGCTGCCGCAAGCACTCAGGGCGCAAGGGCTGCTAAAGGAAGCGGAACACGTAGAAAGCCAGTCCGCAG
AAACGGTGCTGACCCCGGATGAATGTCAGCTACTGGGCTATCTGGACAAGGGAAAACGCAAGCGCAAAGA
GAAAGCAGGTAGCTTGCAGTGGGCTTACATGGCGATAGCTAGACTGGGCGGTTTTATGGACAGCAAGCGA
ACCGGAATTGCCAGCTGGGGCGCCCTCTGGTAAGCTTGGGAAGCCCTGCAAAGTAAACTGGATGGCTTTC
TTGCCGCCAAGGATCTGATGGCGCAGGGGATCAAGATCTGATCAAGAGACAGGATGAGGATCGTTTCGCA
TGATTGAACAAGATGGATTGCACGCAGGTTCTCCGGCCGCTTGGGTGGAGAGGCTATTCGGCTATGACTG
GGCACAACAGACAATCGGCTGCTCTGATGCCGCCGTGTTCCGGCTGTCAGCGCAGGGGCGCCCGGTTCTT
TTTGTCAAGACCGACCTGTCCGGTGCCCTGAATGAACTGCAGGACGAGGCAGCGCGGCTATCGTGGCTGG
CCACGACGGGCGTTCCTTGCGCAGCTGTGCTCGACGTTGTCACTGAAGCGGGAAGGGACTGGCTGCTATT
GGGCGAAGTGCCGGGGCAGGATCTCCTGTCATCTCACCTTGCTCCTGCCGAGAAAGTATCCATCATGGCT
GATGCAATGCGGCGGCTGCATACGCTTGATCCGGCTACCTGCCCATTCGACCACCAAGCGAAACATCGCA
TCGAGCGAGCACGTACTCGGATGGAAGCCGGTCTTGTCGATCAGGATGATCTGGACGAAGAGCATCAGGG
GCTCGCGCCAGCCGAACTGTTCGCCAGGCTCAAGGCGCGCATGCCCGACGGCGAGGATCTCGTCGTGACC
CATGGCGATGCCTGCTTGCCGAATATCATGGTGGAAAATGGCCGCTTTTCTGGATTCATCGACTGTGGCC
GGCTGGGTGTGGCGGACCGCTATCAGGACATAGCGTTGGCTACCCGTGATATTGCTGAAGAGCTTGGCGG
CGAATGGGCTGACCGCTTCCTCGTGCTTTACGGTATCGCCGCTCCCGATTCGCAGCGCATCGCCTTCTAT
CGCCTTCTTGACGAGTTCTTCTGAGCGGGACTCTGGGGTTCGAAATGACCGACCAAGCGACGCCCAACCT
GCCATCACGAGATTTCGATTCCACCGCCGCCTTCTATGAAAGGTTGGGCTTCGGAATCGTTTTCCGGGAC
GCCGGCTGGATGATCCTCCAGCGCGGGGATCTCATGCTGGAGTTCTTCGCCCACCCCGGGCTCGATCCCC
TCGCGAGTTGGTTCAGCTGCTGCCTGAGGCTGGACGACCTCGCGGAGTTCTACCGGCAGTGCAAATCCGT
CGGCATCCAGGAAACCAGCAGCGGCTATCCGCGCATCCATGCCCCCGAACTGCAGGAGTGGGGAGGCACG
ATGGCCGCTTTGGTCCCGGATCTGAGCTTTTTGCAAAAGCCTAGGCCTCCAAAAAAGCCTCCTCACTACT
TCTGGAATAGCTCAGAGGCCGAGGCGGCCTCGGCCTCTGCATAAATAAAAAAAATTAGTCAGCCATGGGG
CGGAGAATGGGCGGAACTGGGCGGAGTTAGGGGCGGGATGGGCGGAGTTAGGGGCGGGACTATGGTTGCT
GACTAATTGAGATGCATGCTTTGCATACTTCTGCCTGCTGGGGAGGGAATTCGTAATCTGCTGATTGCAA
ACAAAAAAACCACCGCTACCAGCGGTGGTTTGTTTGCCGGATCAAGAGCTACCAACTCTTTTTCCGAAGG
TAACTGGCTTCAGCAGAGCGCAGATACCAAATACTGTCCTTCTAGTGTAGCCGTAGTTAGGCCACCACTT
CAAGAACTCTGTAGCACCGCCTACATACCTCGCTCTGCTAATCCTGTTACCAGTGGCTGCTGCCAGTGGC
GATAAGTCGTGTCTTACCGGGTTGGACTCAAGACGATAGTTACCGGATAAGGCGCAGCGGTCGGGCTGAA
CGGGGGGTTCGTGCACACAGCCCAGCTTGGAGCGAACGACCTACACCGAACTGAGATACCTACAGCGTGA
GCTATGAGAAAGCGCCACGCTTCCCGAAGGGAGAAAGGCGGACAGGTATCCGGTAAGCGGCAGGGTCGGA
ACAGGAGAGCGCACGAGGGAGCTTCCAGGGGGAAACGCCTGGTATCTTTATAGTCCTGTCGGGTTTCGCC
ACCTCTGACTTGAGCGTCGATTTTTGTGATGCTCGTCAGGGGGGCGGAGCCTATGGAAAAACGCCAGCAA
CGCCGAGATGCGCCGCCTCGAGGAACCCTGGCCCTATTATTGGGTGGACTAACC
Features (pLannotate 1.2.2; 21 found; start..end, strand, type, name):
    589..1104    +  LTR            3' LTR: 3' long terminal repeat from murine embryonic stem cell virus
   1900..2004    +  promoter       AmpR promoter: bla
   2005..2865    +  CDS            AmpR: β-lactamase; bla; confers resistance to ampicillin, carbenicillin, and related antibiotics
   3036..3624    +  rep_origin     ori: high-copy-number ColE1/pMB1/pBR322/pUC origin of replication
   3810..3950    -  misc_feature   bom: basis of mobility region from pBR322
   4052..4243    -  CDS            rop: Rop protein, which maintains plasmids at low copy number; rop
   4260..4640    +  CDS            YPB1_ECOLX: Protein predicted: Swiss-Prot protein existence level 4. From Escherichia coli.
   4882..6076    -  CDS            TcR (fragment): tetracycline efflux protein; tet; confers resistance to tetracycline
   6521..6640    +  LTR            3' LTR (ΔU3) (fragment): self-inactivating 3' long terminal repeat (LTR) from Moloney murine leukemia virus
   6641..7110    +  LTR            LTR: long terminal repeat from Moloney murine leukemia virus
   7175..7374    +  misc_feature   MMLV Ψ: packaging signal of Moloney murine leukemia virus (MMLV)
   7426..7514    +  misc_feature   MESV Ψ (fragment): packaging signal of murine embryonic stem cell virus
   7546..7607    +  promoter       SV40 promoter (fragment): SV40 early promoter
   7621..10093   +  CDS            large T antigen: SV40 (simian virus 40) large T antigen
  10124..10486   +  misc_feature   pol region: Moloney murine leukemia virus (MMLV) pol region containing the splice acceptor site
  10495..10818   +  CDS            tnpA (fragment): TN5P_ECOLX - Also known as tnp. Experimental evidence at protein level: Swiss-Prot protein existence level 1. Mediates transposition of transposon Tn5 by a 'cut and paste' mechanism. First, the monomeric transposase binds the 19 bp inverted DNA repeats flanking the transposon. Then, dimerization of the DNA- bound transposase creates a synaptic DNA complex. After nicking of the first DNA strand, excision of the transposon proceeds through a series of intermediates. The transposase then mediates the insertion of the transposon at a new site by strand transfer. The activity of the wild- type tran
  10850..11641   +  CDS            neo: KKA2_KLEPN - Also known as kan, nptII. Experimental evidence at protein level: Swiss-Prot protein existence level 1. Resistance to kanamycin, neomycin, paromomycin, ribostamycin, butirosin and gentamicin B. From Klebsiella pneumoniae.
  11665..12006   +  CDS            ble (fragment): BLE_KLEPN - Experimental evidence at protein level: Swiss-Prot protein existence level 1. Binding protein with a strong affinity to the bleomycin family of antibiotics. Binds to CL990; an antimitotic-antibiotic compound. From Klebsiella pneumoniae.
  12008..12218   -  promoter       SV40 promoter: SV40 early promoter
  12232..12799   +  rep_origin     ori: high-copy-number ColE1/pMB1/pBR322/pUC origin of replication
  12796..543     +  CDS            env (fragment) (across the origin): ENV_MLVMS - Experimental evidence at protein level: Swiss-Prot protein existence level 1. The transmembrane protein (TM) acts as a class I viral fusion protein. Under the current model, the protein has at least 3 conformational states: pre-fusion native state, pre-hairpin intermediate state, and post-fusion hairpin state. During viral and target cell membrane fusion, the coiled coil regions (heptad repeats) assume a trimer-of-hairpins structure, positioning the fusion peptide in close proximity to the C-terminal region of the ectodomain. The formation of this structure appears to drive apposit
