[The description below was written by a language model from this plasmid's Addgene catalogue record and pLannotate feature annotations shown in this document.]
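Description:
pZIP SV 776-1 is a Moloney murine leukemia virus-based retroviral shuttle vector built on the pZIP-Neo SV(X)1 backbone and carrying the simian virus 40 large T antigen. The catalogue lists it as a mammalian expression plasmid. The sequenced record is about 12.9 kb. In bacteria it is maintained by ampicillin selection through a pBR322-type backbone that includes the bla gene and promoter, a ColE1/pMB1 origin, the bom site, rop and a partial tetracycline resistance gene.

The proviral unit is bounded by murine retroviral LTRs, with the MMLV packaging signal (Ψ) downstream of the 5′ LTR so that full-length transcripts can be encapsidated when the plasmid is introduced into a packaging cell line. The roughly 2.6 kb genomic large T fragment, cloned as a BamHI fragment, lies just after Ψ and retains a short piece of the SV40 early promoter region. It is followed by an MMLV pol segment that contains the viral splice acceptor, and then by a Tn5-derived block encoding neo, flanked by partial transposase and ble sequences. This layout implies that the LTR drives both genes, with large T translated from the unspliced RNA and neo from a spliced subgenomic message, giving G418 selection of transduced cells. An SV40 early promoter/origin region and a second pBR322-type origin also sit inside the provirus, upstream of a residual env fragment and the 3′ LTR. These elements are characteristic of shuttle designs that allow integrated proviruses to be recovered as plasmids.

According to the associated publication title, the construct belongs to a set of recombinant retroviruses encoding SV40 and polyomavirus T antigens. Such vectors are typically used to deliver large T stably into cells for immortalization or transformation studies.
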