Addgene plasmid #1776: pZIP SV 776-1
Depositing lab: Bob Weinberg. Publication: Recombinant retroviruses encoding simian virus 40 large T antigen and polyomavirus large and middle T antigens. Jat PS, Cepko CL, Mulligan RC, Sharp PA. Mol Cell Biol 1986 Apr;6(4):1204-17. PubMed 3023876.
Backbone
  Vector backbone: pZIP-Neo SV(X)1
  Vector type: Mammalian Expression
  Selectable markers: Neomycin (select with G418)
Growth in bacteria
  Bacterial resistance: Ampicillin, 100 μg/mL
  Growth temperature: 37°C
  Growth strain: DH5alpha
  Copy number: Unknown
Gene/Insert
  Gene/Insert name: large T antigen (alt name: genomic large T)
  Species: simian virus
  Insert size (bp): 2600
  Entrez Gene: SV40gp6 (a.k.a. SV40gp6)
  Cloning method: Restriction Enzyme; 5′ cloning site BamHI (not destroyed); 3′ cloning site BamHI (not destroyed)
  Sequencing primers: 5′ na
Terms and licenses: Academic/Nonprofit Terms; Industry Terms: Not Available to Industry
How to cite: pZIP SV 776-1 was a gift from Bob Weinberg (Addgene plasmid # 1776)
