>Addgene plasmid #1776 | pZIP SV 776-1 | addgene partial sequence | sequence record 90445 | Neo-F 5'-CGTTGGCTACCCGTGATATT-3'
GCGGCGAATGGGCTGACCGCTTCCTCGTGCTTTACGGTATCGCCGCTCCCGATTCGCAGCGCATCGCCTT
CTATCGCCTTCTTGACGAGTTCTTCTGAGCGGGACTCTGGGGTTCGAAATGACCGACCAAGCGACGCCCA
ACCTGCCATCACGAGATTTCGATTCCACCGCCGCCTTCTATGAAAGGTTGGGCTTCGGAATCGTTTTCCG
GGACGCCGGCTGGATGATCCTCCAGCGCGGGGATCTCATGCTGGAGTTCTTCGCCCACCCCGGGCTCGAT
CCCCTCGCGAGTTGGTTCAGCTGCTGCCTGAGGCTGGACGACCTCGCGGAGTTCTACCGGCAGTGCAAAT
CCGTCGGCATCCAGGAAACCAGCAGCGGCTATCCGCGCATCCATGCCCCCGAACTGCAGGAGTGGGGAGG
CACGATGGCCGCTTTGGTCCCGGATCTGAGCTTTTTGCAAAAGCCTAGGCCTCCAAAAAAGCCTCCTCAC
TACTTCTGGAATAGCTCAGAGGCCGAGGCGGCCTCGGCCTCTGCATAAATAAAAAAAATTAGTCAGCCAT
GGGGCGGAGAATGGGCGGAACTGGGCGGAGTTAGGGGCGGGATGGGCGGAGTTAGGGGCGGGACTATGGT
TGCTGACTAATTGAGATGCATGCTTTGCATACTTCTGCCTGCTGGGGAGGGAATTCGTAATCTGCTGATT
GCAAACAAAAAAACCACCGCTACCAGCGGTGGTTTGTTTGCCGGATCAAGAGCTACCAACTCTTTTTCCG
AAGGTAACTGGCTTCAGCAGAGCGCAGATACCAAATACTGTCCTTCTAGTGTAGCCGTAGTTAGGCCACC
ACTTCAAGAA
