>Addgene plasmid #1776 | pZIP SV 776-1 | addgene partial sequence | sequence record 90454 | Neo-R 5'-GCCCAGTCATAGCCGAATAG-3'
GCGGCCGGAGAACCTGCGTGCAATCCATCTTGTTCAATCATGCGAAACGATCCTCATCCTGTCTCTTGAT
CAGATCTTGATCCCCTGCGCCATCAGATCCTTGGCGGCAAGAAAGCCATCCAGTTTACTTTGCAGGGCTT
CCCAAGCTTACCAGAGGGCGCCCCAGCTGGCAATTCCGGTTCGCTTGCTGTCCATAAAACCGCCCAGTCT
AGCTATCGCCATGTAAGCCCACTGCAAGCTACCTGCTTTCTCTTTGCGCTTGCGTTTTCCCTTGTCCAGA
TAGCCCAGTAGCTGACATTCATCCGGGGTCAGCACCGTTTCTGCGGACTGGCTTTCTACGTGTTCCGCTT
CCTTTAGCAGCCCTTGCGCCCTGAGTGCTTGCGGCAGCGTGAAGCTCCTCGAGGCTAGAGGATGGTCCAC
CCCCGGGGTCGGCAGCCTTCACGTGGGCGGCGTGTATCCAAGCTGCGATGCCGTCTACTTTGAGGGCGGT
GGGGGTGGTCAGCAGGACTGTGTAAGGTCCTTTCCAGCGAGGTTCTAGGTTCTTAGTCTGGTGTCGGCGG
ACCCACACTGTGTCGCCGACTCGGTAAGGGTGAGGTACCACCGGTCGGTCCAGTTGTTCTTGGTAGGCTG
CCGCCAGAGGTCTCCAGACTTCGTGCTGGACTAAGTAGAGAGCCTGTAAGTGAGCTTGGAGAGAGGGGCT
GTTAGTAACTCTTGTCATGTCAGGGTCAGGGAAGTTTACAAGGGGCGGGGGTGCCCCATATAAGATCCCG
GATCCAACAACAACAATTGCATTCATTTTATGTTTCAGGTTCAGGGGGAGGTGTGGGAGGTTTTTTAAAG
CAAGTAAAACCTCTACAAATGTGGTATGGCTGATTATGATCATGAACAGACTGTGAGGACTGAGGGGCCT
GAAATGAGCCTTGGGACTGTGAATCAATGCCTGTTTCATGCCCTGAGTCTTCCATGTTCTTCTCCCCACC
ATCTTCATTTTTATCAGCATTTTCCTGGCTG
