>Addgene plasmid #1776 | pZIP SV 776-1 | addgene partial sequence | sequence record 91518 | SV40pro-R 5'-cgggactatggttgctgact-3'
CACCGCTACCAGCGGTGGTTTGTTTGCCGGATCAAGAGCTACCAACTCTTTTTCCGAAGGTAACTGGCTT
CAGCAGAGCGCAGATACCAAATACTGTCCTTCTAGTGTAGCCGTAGTTAGGCCACCACTTCAAGAACTCT
GTAGCACCGCCTACATACCTCGCTCTGCTAATCCTGTTACCAGTGGCTGCTGCCAGTGGCGATAAGTCGT
GTCTTACCGGGTTGGACTCAAGACGATAGTTACCGGATAAGGCGCAGCGGTCGGGCTGAACGGGGGGTTC
GTGCACACAGCCCAGCTTGGAGCGAACGACCTACACCGAACTGAGATACCTACAGCGTGAGCTATGAGAA
AGCGCCACGCTTCCCGAAGGGAGAAAGGCGGACAGGTATCCGGTAAGCGGCAGGGTCGGAACAGGAGAGC
GCACGAGGGAGCTTCCAGGGGGAAACGCCTGGTATCTTTATAGTCCTGTCGGGTTTCGCCACCTCTGACT
TGAGCGTCGATTTTTGTGATGCTCGTCAGGGGGGCGGAGCCTATGGAAAAACGCCAGCAACGCCGAGATG
CGCCGCCTCGAGGAACCCTGGCCCTATTATTGGGTGGACTAACCATGGGGGGAATTGCCGCTGGAATAGG
AACAGGGACTACTGCTCTAATGG
