>Addgene plasmid #1776 | pZIP SV 776-1 | addgene partial sequence | sequence record 91519 | fBac-2 5'-gggaggttttttaaagcaagtaaa-3'
GTGAGGACTGAGGGGCCTGAAATGAGCCTTGGGACTGTGAATCAATGCCTGTTTCATGCCCTGAGTCTTC
CATGTTCTTCTCCCCACCATCTTCATTTTTATCAGCATTTTCCTGGCTGTCTTCATCATCATCATCACTG
TTTCTTAGCCAATCTAAAACTCCAATTCCCATAGCCACATTAAACTTCATTTTTTGATACACTGACAAAC
TAAACTCTTTGTCCAATCTCTCTTTCCACTCCACAATTCTGCTCTGAATACTTTGAGCAAACTCAGCCAC
AGGTCTGTACCAAATTAACATAAGAAGCAAAGCAATGCCACTTTGAATTATTCTCTTTTCTAACAAAAAC
TCACTGCGTTCCAGGCAATGCTTTAAATAATCTTTGGGCCTAAAATCTATTTGTTTTACAAATCTGGCCT
GCAGTGTTTTAGGCACACTGTACTCATTCATGGTGACTATTCCAGGGGGAAATATTTGAGTTCTTTTATT
TAGGTGTTTCTTTTCTAAGTTTACCTTAACACTGCCATCCAAATAATCCCTTAAATTGTCCAGGTTATTA
ATTCCCTGACCTGAAGGCAAATCTCTGGACTCCCCTCCAGTGCCCTTTACATCCTCAAAAACTACTAAAA
ACTGGTCAATAGCTACTCCTAGCTCAAAGTTCAGCCTGTCCAAGGGCAAATTAACATTTAAA
