>Addgene plasmid #1776 | pZIP SV 776-1 | addgene partial sequence | sequence record 91520 | SV40-splice-R2 5'-CACAAACAATTAGAATCAGTAG-3'
CACCACAGAAGTAAGGTTCCTTCACAAAGATCAAGTCCAAACCACATTCTAAAGCAATCGAAGCAGTAGC
AATCAACCCACACAAGTGGATCTTTCCTGTATAATTTTCTATTTTCATGCTTCATCCTCAGTAAGCACAG
CAAGCATATGCAGTTAGCAGACATTTTCTTTGCACACTCAGGCCATTGTTTGCAGTACATTGCATCAACA
CCAGGATTTAAGGAAGAAGCAAATACCTCAGTTGCATCCCAGAAGCCTCCAAAGTCAGGTTGATGAGCAT
ATTTTACTCCATCTTCCATTTTCTTGTACAGAGTATTCATTTTCTTCATTTTTTCTTCATCTCCTCCTTT
ATCAGGATGAAACTCCTTGCATTTTTTTAAATATGCCTTTCTCATCAGAGGAATATTCCCCCAGGCACTC
CTTTCAAGACCTANAAGGTCCATTAGCTGCAAAGATTCCTCTCTGTTTAAAACTTTATCCATCTTTGCAA
AGCTTTTTGCAAAAGCCTAGGCCTCCAAAAAAGCCTCCTCACTACTTCTGGAATAGCTCAGAGGCCAGCG
GATCCGGGATCTGG
